Addgene plasmid #211609: Ankyrin-R scFv [N388A/10]
Purpose: Mammalian Expression Plasmid of Ankyrin-R scFv. Derived from hybridoma N388A/10.
Depositing lab: James Trimmer. Depositing organization: University of California, Davis. Publication: High-volume hybridoma sequencing on the NeuroMabSeq platform enables efficient generation of recombinant monoclonal antibodies and scFvs for neuroscience research. Mitchell KG, Gong B, Hunter SS, Burkart-Waco D, Gavira-O'Neill CE, Templeton KM, Goethel ME, Bzymek M, MacNiven LM, Murray KD, Settles ML, Froenicke L, Trimmer JS. Sci Rep. 2023 Sep 27;13(1):16200. doi: 10.1038/s41598-023-43233-4. PubMed 37758930.
Backbone
  Vector backbone: pCDNA3.4
  Backbone size w/o insert (bp): 6011
  Vector type: Mammalian Expression
Growth in bacteria
  Bacterial resistance: Ampicillin, 100 μg/mL
  Growth temperature: 37°C
  Growth strain: DH5alpha
  Copy number: High Copy
Gene/Insert
  Gene/Insert name: Ankyrin-R (Homo sapiens) recombinant mouse scFv.
  Species: M. musculus (mouse)
  Entrez Gene: ANK1 (a.k.a. ANK, SPH1, SPH2, ankyrin-1)
  Promoter: CMV
  Cloning method: Gibson Cloning
Terms and licenses: Academic/Nonprofit Terms; Industry Terms: Not Available to Industry
Depositor comments: This is a recombinant scFv RRID: AB_3073599.
How to cite: Ankyrin-R scFv [N388A/10] was a gift from James Trimmer (Addgene plasmid # 211609 ; http://n2t.net/addgene:211609 ; RRID:Addgene_211609)
