[The description below was written by a language model from this plasmid's Addgene catalogue record and pLannotate feature annotations shown in this document.]
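Description:
Ankyrin-R scFv [N388A/10] is a mammalian expression plasmid built on the pCDNA3.4 backbone that encodes a recombinant mouse single-chain variable fragment (scFv) directed against human Ankyrin-R (ANK1, ankyrin-1). The antibody variable regions were derived from the hybridoma N388A/10 and inserted by Gibson cloning. In bacteria the plasmid is maintained at high copy through a ColE1/pUC-type origin and selected with ampicillin via the β-lactamase gene. An f1 origin and remnants of lac regulatory elements are also present in the backbone.

The expression cassette is driven by the human cytomegalovirus immediate early enhancer and promoter. Downstream, the annotation identifies a mouse immunoglobulin heavy-chain variable segment followed, after a gap consistent with a linker, by a mouse kappa light-chain variable segment, giving a VH-then-VL arrangement typical of an scFv. Short matches to HA epitope and His-tag-containing tag sequences follow the light-chain region, suggesting C-terminal epitope or purification tags, although these are only fragmentary annotation hits and the catalogue fields do not list any tags. A WPRE element sits after the coding region to enhance transcript stability and expression, and the transcript is terminated by an HSV thymidine kinase polyadenylation signal. A separate SV40 promoter drives a neomycin phosphotransferase gene with an SV40 poly(A) signal, which would allow G418 selection of stably transfected mammalian cells.

The construct belongs to a collection of recombinant antibodies and scFvs generated by sequencing hybridomas for neuroscience research, and is intended for producing the Ankyrin-R scFv in mammalian cells.
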