Features (pLannotate 1.2.2; 22 found; start..end, strand, type, name):
    835..939     -  promoter       AmpR promoter: bla
    998..1050    -  misc_feature   bom (fragment): basis of mobility region from pBR322
   1205..1584    +  enhancer       CMV enhancer: human cytomegalovirus immediate early enhancer
   1585..1788    +  promoter       CMV promoter: human cytomegalovirus (CMV) immediate early promoter
   1971..2261    +  CDS            HVM56_MOUSE: Experimental evidence at protein level: Swiss-Prot protein existence level 1. From Mus musculus (Mouse).
   2373..2693    +  CDS            KV5AD_MOUSE: Experimental evidence at protein level: Swiss-Prot protein existence level 1. From Mus musculus (Mouse).
   2703..2720    +  CDS            3xHA (fragment): three tandem HA epitope tags
   2745..2761    +  CDS            capTEV™ (fragment): composite tag for in vivo biotinylation, TEV protease cleavage, and 6xHis tagging
   2818..3406    +  misc_feature   WPRE: woodchuck hepatitis virus posttranscriptional regulatory element
   3471..3519    +  polyA_signal   HSV TK poly(A) signal: herpes simplex virus thymidine kinase polyadenylation signal (Cole and Stacy, 1985)
   3610..3626    -  polyA_signal   bGH poly(A) signal (fragment): bovine growth hormone polyadenylation signal
   3721..4149    +  rep_origin     f1 ori (sequence partly withheld): f1 bacteriophage origin of replication; arrow indicates direction of (+) strand synthesis
   4163..4492    +  promoter       SV40 promoter: SV40 enhancer and early promoter
   4559..5350    +  CDS            neo: KKA2_KLEPN - Also known as kan, nptII. Experimental evidence at protein level: Swiss-Prot protein existence level 1. Resistance to kanamycin, neomycin, paromomycin, ribostamycin, butirosin and gentamicin B. From Klebsiella pneumoniae.
   5376..5534    +  CDS            ble (fragment): BLE_KLEPN - Experimental evidence at protein level: Swiss-Prot protein existence level 1. Binding protein with a strong affinity to the bleomycin family of antibiotics. Binds to CL990; an antimitotic-antibiotic compound. From Klebsiella pneumoniae.
   5529..5650    +  polyA_signal   SV40 poly(A) signal: SV40 polyadenylation signal
   5723..5739    -  protein_bind   lac operator: The lac repressor binds to the lac operator to inhibit transcription in E. coli. This inhibition can be relieved by adding lactose or isopropyl-β-D-thiogalactopyranoside (IPTG). lac repressor encoded by lacI
   5747..5777    -  promoter       lac promoter: promoter for the E. coli lac operon
   5792..5813    -  protein_bind   CAP binding site: CAP binding activates transcription in the presence of cAMP. E. coli catabolite activator protein
   5826..5918    -  CDS            lacI (fragment): lac repressor; lacI; The lac repressor binds to the lac operator to inhibit transcription in E. coli. This inhibition can be relieved by adding lactose or isopropyl-β-D-thiogalactopyranoside (IPTG).
   6101..6689    -  rep_origin     ori: high-copy-number ColE1/pMB1/pBR322/pUC origin of replication
   6860..834     -  CDS            AmpR (across the origin): β-lactamase; bla; confers resistance to ampicillin, carbenicillin, and related antibiotics
>Addgene plasmid #211609 | Ankyrin-R scFv [N388A/10] | addgene full sequence | sequence record 418363 | Addgene NGS Result
TATCTCAGCGATCTGTCTATTTCGTTCATCCATAGTTGCCTGACTCCCCGTCGTGTAGATAACTACGATA
CGGGAGGGCTTACCATCTGGCCCCAGTGCTGCAATGATACCGCGAGACCCACGCTCACCGGCTCCAGATT
TATCAGCAATAAACCAGCCAGCCGGAAGGGCCGAGCGCAGAAGTGGTCCTGCAACTTTATCCGCCTCCAT
CCAGTCTATTAATTGTTGCCGGGAAGCTAGAGTAAGTAGTTCGCCAGTTAATAGTTTGCGCAACGTTGTT
GCCATTGCTACAGGCATCGTGGTGTCACGCTCGTCGTTTGGTATGGCTTCATTCAGCTCCGGTTCCCAAC
GATCAAGGCGAGTTACATGATCCCCCATGTTGTGCAAAAAAGCGGTTAGCTCCTTCGGTCCTCCGATCGT
TGTCAGAAGTAAGTTGGCCGCAGTGTTATCACTCATGGTTATGGCAGCACTGCATAATTCTCTTACTGTC
ATGCCATCCGTAAGATGCTTTTCTGTGACTGGTGAGTACTCAACCAAGTCATTCTGAGAATAGTGTATGC
GGCGACCGAGTTGCTCTTGCCCGGCGTCAATACGGGATAATACCGCGCCACATAGCAGAACTTTAAAAGT
GCTCATCATTGGAAAACGTTCTTCGGGGCGAAAACTCTCAAGGATCTTACCGCTGTTGAGATCCAGTTCG
ATGTAACCCACTCGTGCACCCAACTGATCTTCAGCATCTTTTACTTTCACCAGCGTTTCTGGGTGAGCAA
AAACAGGAAGGCAAAATGCCGCAAAAAAGGGAATAAGGGCGACACGGAAATGTTGAATACTCATACTCTT
CCTTTTTCAATATTATTGAAGCATTTATCAGGGTTATTGTCTCATGAGCGGATACATATTTGAATGTATT
TAGAAAAATAAACAAATAGGGGTTCCGCGCACATTTCCCCGAAAAGTGCCACCTGACGTCGACGGATCGG
GAGATCTCCCGATCCCCTATGGTGCACTCTCAGTACAATCTGCTCTGATGCCGCATAGTTAAGCCAGTAT
CTGCTCCCTGCTTGTGTGTTGGAGGTCGCTGAGTAGTGCGCGAGCAAAATTTAAGCTACAACAAGGCAAG
GCTTGACCGACAATTGCATGAAGAATCTGCTTAGGGTTAGGCGTTTTGCGCTGCTTCGCGATGTACGGGC
CAGATATACGCGTTGACATTGATTATTGACTAGTTATTAATAGTAATCAATTACGGGGTCATTAGTTCAT
AGCCCATATATGGAGTTCCGCGTTACATAACTTACGGTAAATGGCCCGCCTGGCTGACCGCCCAACGACC
CCCGCCCATTGACGTCAATAATGACGTATGTTCCCATAGTAACGCCAATAGGGACTTTCCATTGACGTCA
ATGGGTGGAGTATTTACGGTAAACTGCCCACTTGGCAGTACATCAAGTGTATCATATGCCAAGTACGCCC
CCTATTGACGTCAATGACGGTAAATGGCCCGCCTGGCATTATGCCCAGTACATGACCTTATGGGACTTTC
CTACTTGGCAGTACATCTACGTATTAGTCATCGCTATTACCATGGTGATGCGGTTTTGGCAGTACATCAA
TGGGCGTGGATAGCGGTTTGACTCACGGGGATTTCCAAGTCTCCACCCCATTGACGTCAATGGGAGTTTG
TTTTGGCACCAAAATCAACGGGACTTTCCAAAATGTCGTAACAACTCCGCCCCATTGACGCAAATGGGCG
GTAGGCGTGTACGGTGGGAGGTCTATATAAGCAGAGCTCGTTTAGTGAACCGTCAGATCGCCTGGAGACG
CCATCCACGCTGTTTTGACCTCCATAGAAGACACCGGGACCGATCCAGCCTCCGGACTCTAGAGGATCGA
ACCCTTGAATTCCCGCCGCCACCATGGGCTGGAGCTGTATTATTCTTTTCTTGGTGGCTACCGCTACAGG
GGTTCATTCCGAGGTTAAACTCGTAGAATCCGGCGGTGGTTTGGTAAGACCAGGTGGAAGCCTTAAGCTT
TCATGCGCCGCAAGCGGGTTTACATTTTCTTCTTACGCTATGAGCTGGGTCCGTCAAACCCCGGAGAAAA
GATTGGAATGGGTGGCCAGCATCTCTTCAGGCGGACGGACTTATTACCCTGATTCTGTTAAAGGTCGGTT
TACGATTAGCCGAGACGACGCGAGAAATATTCTCTATCTCCAGATGTCTAGCTTGAGATCAGAAGATACC
GCTATGTACTATTGCGCCCGAGATTCTTACGAGTTCGCATATTGGGGACAGGGAACCCTCGTTACGGTTT
CCGCCGGTGGCGGTGGTTCTGGTGGTGGTGGATCAGGGGGGGGTGGAAGTGGCGGCGGTAGTGATATACA
AATGACCCAGTCCTCAAGCTATCTGAGCGTGAGCCTGGGCGGGCGCGTTACTATCACATGTAAAGCCAGC
GATCATATCAACAACTGGTTGGCATGGTACCAACAGAAGCCCGGGAACGCACCAAGACTGCTCATCAGTG
GCGCCACAAACCTGGAGACGGGAGTGCCAAGCCGGTTTTCCGGAAGCGGTAGTGGTAAAGACTATACCCT
GTCCATCACTTCTTTACAAACAGAGGACGTAGCAACATACTATTGCCAGCAATACTGGTCAACCCCATAT
ACATTTGGCGGCGGAACTAAATTGGAGATTAAGTATCCCTATGATGTTCCTGACTATGCGAGTGGTCTGC
CGGAAACAGGTGGCCATCATCATCATCATCACTAGTAAGCTTAAGGGTTCGATCCCTACCGGTTAGTAAT
GAGTTTGATATCTCGACAATCAACCTCTGGATTACAAAATTTGTGAAAGATTGACTGGTATTCTTAACTA
TGTTGCTCCTTTTACGCTATGTGGATACGCTGCTTTAATGCCTTTGTATCATGCTATTGCTTCCCGTATG
GCTTTCATTTTCTCCTCCTTGTATAAATCCTGGTTGCTGTCTCTTTATGAGGAGTTGTGGCCCGTTGTCA
GGCAACGTGGCGTGGTGTGCACTGTGTTTGCTGACGCAACCCCCACTGGTTGGGGCATTGCCACCACCTG
TCAGCTCCTTTCCGGGACTTTCGCTTTCCCCCTCCCTATTGCCACGGCGGAACTCATCGCCGCCTGCCTT
GCCCGCTGCTGGACAGGGGCTCGGCTGTTGGGCACTGACAATTCCGTGGTGTTGTCGGGGAAGCTGACGT
CCTTTCCATGGCTGCTCGCCTGTGTTGCCACCTGGATTCTGCGCGGGACGTCCTTCTGCTACGTCCCTTC
GGCCCTCAATCCAGCGGACCTTCCTTCCCGCGGCCTGCTGCCGGCTCTGCGGCCTCTTCCGCGTCTTCGC
CTTCGCCCTCAGACGAGTCGGATCTCCCTTTGGGCCGCCTCCCCGCCTGGAACGGGGGAGGCTAACTGAA
ACACGGAAGGAGACAATACCGGAAGGAACCCGCGCTATGACGGCAATAAAAAGACAGAATAAAACGCACG
GGTGTTGGGTCGTTTGTTCATAAACGCGGGGTTCGGTCCCAGGGCTGGCACTCTGTCGATACCCCACCGA
GACCCCATTGGGGCCAATACGCCCGCGTTTCTTCCTTTTCCCCACCCCACCCCCCAAGTTCGGGTGAAGG
CCCAGGGCTCGCAGCCAACGTCGGGGCGGCAGGCCCTGCCATAGCAGATCTGCGCAGCTGGGGCTCTAGG
GGGTATCCCC
[124 nt withheld, positions 3721-3844]
C
[91 nt withheld, positions 3846-3936]
A
[49 nt withheld, positions 3938-3986]
CCTTTGACGTTGGAGTCCACGTTCTTT
[37 nt withheld, positions 4014-4050]
ACCCTATCTCGGTCTATTCTTTTGATTTATAAGGGATTTTGCCGATTTCGGCCTATTGGTTAAAAAATGA
GCTGATTTAACAAAAATTTAACGCGAATTAATTCTGTGGAATGTGTGTCAGTTAGGGTGTGGAAAGTCCC
CAGGCTCCCCAGCAGGCAGAAGTATGCAAAGCATGCATCTCAATTAGTCAGCAACCAGGTGTGGAAAGTC
CCCAGGCTCCCCAGCAGGCAGAAGTATGCAAAGCATGCATCTCAATTAGTCAGCAACCATAGTCCCGCCC
CTAACTCCGCCCATCCCGCCCCTAACTCCGCCCAGTTCCGCCCATTCTCCGCCCCATGGCTGACTAATTT
TTTTTATTTATGCAGAGGCCGAGGCCGCCTCTGCCTCTGAGCTATTCCAGAAGTAGTGAGGAGGCTTTTT
TGGAGGCCTAGGCTTTTGCAAAAAGCTCCCGGGAGCTTGTATATCCATTTTCGGATCTGATCAAGAGACA
GGATGAGGATCGTTTCGCATGATTGAACAAGATGGATTGCACGCAGGTTCTCCGGCCGCTTGGGTGGAGA
GGCTATTCGGCTATGACTGGGCACAACAGACAATCGGCTGCTCTGATGCCGCCGTGTTCCGGCTGTCAGC
GCAGGGGCGCCCGGTTCTTTTTGTCAAGACCGACCTGTCCGGTGCCCTGAATGAACTGCAGGACGAGGCA
GCGCGGCTATCGTGGCTGGCCACGACGGGCGTTCCTTGCGCAGCTGTGCTCGACGTTGTCACTGAAGCGG
GAAGGGACTGGCTGCTATTGGGCGAAGTGCCGGGGCAGGATCTCCTGTCATCTCACCTTGCTCCTGCCGA
GAAAGTATCCATCATGGCTGATGCAATGCGGCGGCTGCATACGCTTGATCCGGCTACCTGCCCATTCGAC
CACCAAGCGAAACATCGCATCGAGCGAGCACGTACTCGGATGGAAGCCGGTCTTGTCGATCAGGATGATC
TGGACGAAGAGCATCAGGGGCTCGCGCCAGCCGAACTGTTCGCCAGGCTCAAGGCGCGCATGCCCGACGG
CGAGGATCTCGTCGTGACCCATGGCGATGCCTGCTTGCCGAATATCATGGTGGAAAATGGCCGCTTTTCT
GGATTCATCGACTGTGGCCGGCTGGGTGTGGCGGACCGCTATCAGGACATAGCGTTGGCTACCCGTGATA
TTGCTGAAGAGCTTGGCGGCGAATGGGCTGACCGCTTCCTCGTGCTTTACGGTATCGCCGCTCCCGATTC
GCAGCGCATCGCCTTCTATCGCCTTCTTGACGAGTTCTTCTGAGCGGGACTCTGGGGTTCGCGAAATGAC
CGACCAAGCGACGCCCAACCTGCCATCACGAGATTTCGATTCCACCGCCGCCTTCTATGAAAGGTTGGGC
TTCGGAATCGTTTTCCGGGACGCCGGCTGGATGATCCTCCAGCGCGGGGATCTCATGCTGGAGTTCTTCG
CCCACCCCAACTTGTTTATTGCAGCTTATAATGGTTACAAATAAAGCAATAGCATCACAAATTTCACAAA
TAAAGCATTTTTTTCACTGCATTCTAGTTGTGGTTTGTCCAAACTCATCAATGTATCTTATCATGTCTGT
ATACCGTCGACCTCTAGCTAGAGCTTGGCGTAATCATGGTCATAGCTGTTTCCTGTGTGAAATTGTTATC
CGCTCACAATTCCACACAACATACGAGCCGGAAGCATAAAGTGTAAAGCCTGGGGTGCCTAATGAGTGAG
CTAACTCACATTAATTGCGTTGCGCTCACTGCCCGCTTTCCAGTCGGGAAACCTGTCGTGCCAGCTGCAT
TAATGAATCGGCCAACGCGCGGGGAGAGGCGGTTTGCGTATTGGGCGCTCTTCCGCTTCCTCGCTCACTG
ACTCGCTGCGCTCGGTCGTTCGGCTGCGGCGAGCGGTATCAGCTCACTCAAAGGCGGTAATACGGTTATC
CACAGAATCAGGGGATAACGCAGGAAAGAACATGTGAGCAAAAGGCCAGCAAAAGGCCAGGAACCGTAAA
AAGGCCGCGTTGCTGGCGTTTTTCCATAGGCTCCGCCCCCCTGACGAGCATCACAAAAATCGACGCTCAA
GTCAGAGGTGGCGAAACCCGACAGGACTATAAAGATACCAGGCGTTTCCCCCTGGAAGCTCCCTCGTGCG
CTCTCCTGTTCCGACCCTGCCGCTTACCGGATACCTGTCCGCCTTTCTCCCTTCGGGAAGCGTGGCGCTT
TCTCATAGCTCACGCTGTAGGTATCTCAGTTCGGTGTAGGTCGTTCGCTCCAAGCTGGGCTGTGTGCACG
AACCCCCCGTTCAGCCCGACCGCTGCGCCTTATCCGGTAACTATCGTCTTGAGTCCAACCCGGTAAGACA
CGACTTATCGCCACTGGCAGCAGCCACTGGTAACAGGATTAGCAGAGCGAGGTATGTAGGCGGTGCTACA
GAGTTCTTGAAGTGGTGGCCTAACTACGGCTACACTAGAAGAACAGTATTTGGTATCTGCGCTCTGCTGA
AGCCAGTTACCTTCGGAAAAAGAGTTGGTAGCTCTTGATCCGGCAAACAAACCACCGCTGGTAGCGGTGG
TTTTTTTGTTTGCAAGCAGCAGATTACGCGCAGAAAAAAAGGATCTCAAGAAGATCCTTTGATCTTTTCT
ACGGGGTCTGACGCTCAGTGGAACGAAAACTCACGTTAAGGGATTTTGGTCATGAGATTATCAAAAAGGA
TCTTCACCTAGATCCTTTTAAATTAAAAATGAAGTTTTAAATCAATCTAAAGTATATATGAGTAAACTTG
GTCTGACAGTTACCAATGCTTAATCAGTGAGGCACC
