>Addgene plasmid #211609 | Ankyrin-R scFv [N388A/10] | depositor partial sequence | sequence record 412774 | scFv
ATGGGCTGGAGCTGTATTATTCTTTTCTTGGTGGCTACCGCTACAGGGGTTCATTCCGAGGTTAAACTCG
TAGAATCCGGCGGTGGTTTGGTAAGACCAGGTGGAAGCCTTAAGCTTTCATGCGCCGCAAGCGGGTTTAC
ATTTTCTTCTTACGCTATGAGCTGGGTCCGTCAAACCCCGGAGAAAAGATTGGAATGGGTGGCCAGCATC
TCTTCAGGCGGACGGACTTATTACCCTGATTCTGTTAAAGGTCGGTTTACGATTAGCCGAGACGACGCGA
GAAATATTCTCTATCTCCAGATGTCTAGCTTGAGATCAGAAGATACCGCTATGTACTATTGCGCCCGAGA
TTCTTACGAGTTCGCATATTGGGGACAGGGAACCCTCGTTACGGTTTCCGCCGGTGGCGGTGGTTCTGGT
GGTGGTGGATCAGGGGGGGGTGGAAGTGGCGGCGGTAGTGATATACAAATGACCCAGTCCTCAAGCTATC
TGAGCGTGAGCCTGGGCGGGCGCGTTACTATCACATGTAAAGCCAGCGATCATATCAACAACTGGTTGGC
ATGGTACCAACAGAAGCCCGGGAACGCACCAAGACTGCTCATCAGTGGCGCCACAAACCTGGAGACGGGA
GTGCCAAGCCGGTTTTCCGGAAGCGGTAGTGGTAAAGACTATACCCTGTCCATCACTTCTTTACAAACAG
AGGACGTAGCAACATACTATTGCCAGCAATACTGGTCAACCCCATATACATTTGGCGGCGGAACTAAATT
GGAGATTAAGTATCCCTATGATGTTCCTGACTATGCGAGTGGTCTGCCGGAAACAGGTGGCCATCATCAT
CATCATCACTAG
